>Addgene plasmid #195216 | B1-INTEGRIN VN | addgene full sequence | sequence record 383260 | Addgene Partial NGS Result
CCAATCCCCCCTTTTCTTTTAAAAGTTAACCGATACCGTCGAGATTAATTAAATTTAAATGTCGAAATTC
CTCACGACACCTGAAATGGAAGAAAAAAACTTTGAACCACTGTCTGAGGCTTGAGAATGAACCAAGATCC
AAACTCAAAAAGGGCAAATTCCAAGGAGAATTACATCAAGTGCCAAGCTGGCCTAACTTCAGTCTCCACC
CACTCAGTGTGGGGAAACTCCATCGCATAAAACCCCTCCCCCCAACCTAAAGACGACGTACTCCAAAAGC
TCGAGAACTAATCGAGGTGCCTGGACGGCGCCCGGTACTCCGTGGAGTCACATGAAGCGACGGCTGAGGA
CGGAAAGGCCCTTTTCCTTTGTGTGGGTGACTCACCCGCCCGCTCTCCCGAGCGCCGCGTCCTCCATTTT
GAGCTCCCTGCAGCAGGGCCGGGAAGCGGCCATCTTTCCGCTCACGCAACTGGTGCCGACCGGGCCAGCC
TTGCCGCCCAGGGCGGGGCGATACACGGCGGCGCGAGGCCAGGCACCAGAGCAGGCCGGCCAGCTTGAGA
CTACCCCCGTCCGATTCTCGGTGGCCGCGCTCGCAGGCCCCGCCTCGCCGAACATGTGCGCTGGGACGCA
CGGGCCCCGTCGCCGCCCGCGGCCCCAAAAACCGAAATACCAGTGTGCAGATCTTGGCCCGCATTTACAA
GACTATCTTGCCAGAAAAAAAGCGTCGCAGCAGGTCATCAAAAATTTTAAATGGCTAGAGACTTATCGAA
AGCAGCGAGACAGGCGCGAAGGTGCCACCAGATTCGCACGCGGCGGCCCCAGCGCCCAGGCCAGGCCTCA
ACTCAAGCACGAGGCGAAGGGGCTCCTTAAGCGCAAGGCCTCGAACTCTCCCACCCACTTCCAACCCGAA
GCTCGGGATCAAGAATCACGTACTGCAGCCAGGTGGAAGTAATTCAAGGCACGCAAGGGCCATAACCCGT
AAAGAGGCCAGGCCCGCGGGAACCACACACGGCACTTACCTGTGTTCTGGCGGCAAACCCGTTGCGAAAA
AGAACGTTCACGGCGACTACTGCACTTATATACGGTTCTCCCCCACCCTCGGGAAAAAGGCGGAGCCAGT
ACACGACATCACTTTCCCAGTTTACCCCGCGCCACCTTCTCTAGGCACCGGTTCAATTGCCGACCCCTCC
CCCCAACTTCTCGGGGACTGTGGGCGATGTGCGCTCTGCCCACTGACGGGCACCGGAGCCAATTCCCACT
CCTTTCAAGACCTAGAAGGTCCATTAGCTGCAAAGATTCCTCTCTGTTTAAAACTTTATCCATCTTTGCA
AAGCTTATCGTCGACATCGATGGTCGAGGCTAGTCTCGTGATCGATACCGTCGAGATCCGTTCACTAATC
GAATGGATCTGTCTCTGTCTCTCTCTCCACCTTCTTCTTCTATTCCTTCGGGCCTGTCGGGTCCCCTCGG
GGTTGGGAGGTGGGTCTGAAACGATAATGGTGAATATCCCTGCCTAACTCTATTCACTATAGAAAGTACA
GCAAAAACTATTCTTAAACCTACCAAGCCTCCTACTATCATTATGAATAATTTTATATACCACAGCCAAT
TTGTTATGTTAAACCAATTCCACAAACTTGCCCATTTATCTAATTCCAATAATTCTTGTTCATTCTTTTC
TTGCTGGTTTTGCGATTCTTCAATTAAGGAGTGTATTAAGCTTGTGTAATTGTTAATTTCTCTGTCCCAC
TCCATCCAGGTCGTGTGATTCCAAATCTGTTCCAGAGATTTATTACTCCAACTAGCATTCCAAGGCACAG
CAGTGGTGCAAATGAGTTTTCCAGAGCAACCCCAAATCCCCAGGAGCTGTTGATCCTTTAGGTATCTTTC
CACAGCCAGGATTCTTGCCTGGAGCTGCTTGATGCCCCAGACTGTGAGTTGCAACAGATGCTGTTGCGCC
TCAATAGCCCTCAGCAAATTGTTCTGCTGCTGCACTATACCAGACAATAATTGTCTGGCCTGTACCGTCA
GCGTCATTGACGCTGCGCCCATAGTGCTTCCTGCTGCTCCCAAGAACCCAAGGAACAAAGCTCCTATTCC
CACTGCTCTTTTTTCTCTCTGCACCACTCTTCTCTTTGCCTTGGTGGGTGCTACTCCTAATGGTTCAATT
TTTACTACTTTATATTTATATAATTCACTTCTCCAATTGTCCCTCATATCTCCTCCTCCAGGTCTGAAGA
TCAGCGGCCGCTTGCTGTGCGGTGGTCTTACTTTTGTTTTGCTCTTCCTCTATCTTGTCTAAAGCTTCCT
TGGTGTCTTTTATCTCTATCCTTTGATGCACACAATAGAGGGTTGCTACTGTATTATATAATGATCTAAG
TTCTTCTGATCCTGTCTGAAGGGATGGTTGTAGCTGTCCCAGTATTTGTCTACAGCCTTCTGATGTTTCT
AACAGGCCAGGATTAACTGCGAATCGTTCTAGCTCCCTGCTTGCCCATACTATATGTTTTAATTTATATT
TTTTCTTTCCCCCTGGCCTTAACCGAATTTTTTCCCATCGCGATCTAATTCTCCCCCGCTTAATACTGAC
GCTCTCGCACCCATCTCTCTCCTTCTAGCCTCCGCTAGTCAAAATTTTTGGCGTACTCACCAGTCGCCGC
CCCTCGCCTCTTGCCGTGCGCGCTTCAGCAAGCCGAGTCCTGCGTCGAGAGAGCTCCTCTGGTTTCCCTT
TCGCTTTCAAGTCCCTGTTCGGGCGCCACTGCTAGAGATTTTCCACACTGACTAAAAGGGTCTGAGGGAT
CTCTAGTTACCAGAGTCACACAACAGACGGGCACACACTACTTGAAGCACTCAAGGCAAGCTTTATTGAG
GCTTAAGCAGTGGGTTCCCTAGTTAGCCAGAGAGCTCCCAGGCTCAGATCTGGTCTAACCAGAGAGACCC
AGTACAGGCAAAAAGCAGCTGCTTATATGCAGGATCTGAGGGCTCGCCACTCCCCAGTCCCGCCCAGGCC
ACGCCTCCCTGGAAAGTCCCCAGCGGAAAGTCCCTTGTAGCAAGCTCGATATCAGCAGTTCTTGAAGTAC
TCCGGATGCAGCTCTCGGGCCACGTGATGAAATGCTAGGCGGCTGTCAAACCTCCACTCTAACACTTCTC
TCTCCGGGTCATCCATCCCATGCAGGCTCACAGGGTGTAACAAGCTGGTGTTCTCTCCTTTATTGGCCTC
TTCTACCTTATCTGGCTCAACTGGTACTAGCTTGTAGCACCATCCAAAGGTCAGTGGATATCTGACCCCT
GGCCCTGGTGTGTAGTTCTGCTAATCAGGGAAGTAGCCTTGTGTGTGGTAGATCCACAGATCAAGGATAT
CTTGTCTTCTTTGGGAGTGAATTAGCCCTTCCAACTACTAAGTTTGTAGTACATATTTAACAAATACAAT
TTCTTTAAAATGAAAATAATTCAGAGGAATCACAGGTTTAGAGTAAATGAAACCACAGGTAATTGGCAGT
GGTAATAGGGTATGGGGTGGGAAGTTTGGGATGATTTTGGTTAGCTTGAGTTATCCAGTTGATCCAGACA
TGATAAGATACATTGATGAGTTTGGACAAACCACAACTAGAATGCAGTGAAAAAAATGCTTTATTTGTGA
AATTTGTGATGCTATTGCTTTATTTGTAACCATTATAAGCTGCAATAAACAAGTTAACAACAACAATTGC
ATTCATTTTATGTTTCAGGTTCAGGGGGAGGTGTGGGAGGTTTTTTAAAGCAAGTAAAACCTCTACAAAT
GTGGTATGGCTGATTATGATCTCTAGTCAAGGCACTATACATCAAATATTCCTTATTAACCCCTTTACAA
ATTAAAAAGCTAAAGGTACACAATTTTTGAGCATAGTTATTAATAGCAGACACTCTATGCCTGTGTGGAG
TAAGAAAAAACAGTATGTTATGATTATAACTGTTATGCCTACTTATAAAGGTTACAGAATATTTTTCCAT
AATTTTCTTGTATAGCAGTGCAGCTTTTTCCTTTGTGGTGTAAATAGCAAAGCAAGCAAGAGTTCTATTA
CTAAACACAGCATGACTCAAAAAACTTAGCAATTCTGAAGGAAAGTCCTTGGGGTCTTCTACCTTTCTCT
TCTTTTTTGGAGGAGTAGAATGTTGAGAGTCAGCAGTAGCCTCATCATCACTAGATGGCATTTCTTCTGA
GCAAAACAGGTTTTCCTCATTAAAGGCATTCCACCACTGCTCCCATTCATCAGTTCCATAGGTTGGAATC
TAAAATACACAAACAATTAGAATCAGTAGTTTAACACATTATACACTTAAAAATTTTATATTTACCTTAG
AGCTTTAAATCTCTGTAGGTAGTTTGTCCAATTATGTCACACCACAGAAGTAAGGTTCCTTCACAAAGAT
CCGGGGCCCACTCATAAATCCAGTTGCCGCCACGGTAGCCAATCACCGTATCGTATAAATCATCGTCGGT
ACGTTCGGCATCGCTCATCACAATACGTGCCTGGACGTCGAGGATTTCGCGTGGGTCAATGCCGCGCCAG
ATCCACATCAGACGGTTAATCATGCGATACCAGTGAGGGATGGTTTTACCATCAAGGGCCGACTGCACAG
GCGGTTGTGCGCCGTGATTAAAGCGGCGGACTAGCGTCGAGGTTTCAGGATGTTTAAAGCGGGGTTTGAA
CAGGGTTTCGCTCAGGTTTGCCTGTGTCATGGATGCAGCCTCCAGAATACTTACTGGAAACTATTGTAAC
CCGCCTGAAGTTAAAAAGAACAACGCCCGGCAGTGCCAGGCGTTGAAAAGATTAGCGACCGGAGATTGGC
GGGACGAATACGACGCCCATATCCCACGGCTGTTCAATCCAGGTATCTTGCGGGATATCAACAACATAGT
CATCAACCAGCGGACGACCAGCCGGTTTTGCGAAGATGGTGACAAAGTGCGCTTTTGGATACATTTCACG
AATCGCAACCGCAGTACCACCGGTATCCACCAGGTCATCAATAACGATGAAGCCTTCGCCATCGCCTTCT
GCGCGTTTCAGCACTTTAAGCTCGCGCTGGTTGTCGTGATCGTAGCTGGAAATACAAACGGTATCGACAT
GACGAATACCCAGTTCACGCGCCAGTAACGCACCCGGTACAGACCGCCACGGCTTACGGCAATAATGCCT
TTCCATTGTTCAGAAGGCATCAGTCGGCTTGCGAGTTTACGTGCATGGATCTGCAACATGTCCCAGGTGA
CGATGTATTTTTCGCTCATGTGAAGTGTCCCAGCCTGTTTATCTACGGCTTAAAAAGTGTTCGAGGGGAA
AATAGGTTGCGCGAGATTATAGAGATCTGGCGCACTAAAAACCAGTATTTCACATGAGTCCGCGTCTTTT
TACGCACTGCCTCTCCCTGACGCGGGATAAAGTGGTATTCTCAAACATATCTCGCAAGCCTGTCTTGTGT
CCAAGCTTTTTGCAAAAGCCTAGGCCTCCAAAAAAGCCTCCTCACTACTTCTGGAATAGCTCAGAGGCCG
AGGCGGCCTCGGCCTCTGCATAAATAAAAAAAATTAGTCAGCCATGGGGCGGAGAATGGGCGGAACTGGG
CGGAGTTAGGGGCGGGATGGGCGGAGTTAGGGGCGGGACTATGGTTGCTGACTAATTGAGATGCATGCTT
TGCATACTTCTGCCTGCTGGGGAGCCTGGGGACTTTCCACACCTGGTTGCTGACTAATTGAGATGCATGC
TTTGCATACTTCTGCCTGCTGGGGAGCCTGGGGACTTTCCACACCCTAACTGACACACATTCCACAGCTG
CATTAATGAATCGGCCAACGCGCGGGGAGAGGCGGTTTGCGTATTGGGCGCTCTTCCGCTTCCTCGCTCA
CTGACTCGCTGCGCTCGGTCGTTCGGCTGCGGCGAGCGGTATCAGCTCACTCAAAGGCGGTAATACGGTT
ATCCACAGAATCAGGGGATAACGCAGGAAAGAACATGTGAGCAAAAGGCCAGCAAAAGGCCAGGAACCGT
AAAAAGGCCGCGTTGCTGGCGTTTTTCCATAGGCTCCGCCCCCCTGACGAGCATCACAAAAATCGACGCT
CAAGTCAGAGGTGGCGAAACCCGACAGGACTATAAAGATACCAGGCGTTTCCCCCTGGAAGCTCCCTCGT
GCGCTCTCCTGTTCCGACCCTGCCGCTTACCGGATACCTGTCCGCCTTTCTCCCTTCGGGAAGCGTGGCG
CTTTCTCATAGCTCACGCTGTAGGTATCTCAGTTCGGTGTAGGTCGTTCGCTCCAAGCTGGGCTGTGTGC
ACGAACCCCCCGTTCAGCCCGACCGCTGCGCCTTATCCGGTAACTATCGTCTTGAGTCCAACCCGGTAAG
ACACGACTTATCGCCACTGGCAGCAGCCACTGGTAACAGGATTAGCAGAGCGAGGTATGTAGGCGGTGCT
ACAGAGTTCTTGAAGTGGTGGCCTAACTACGGCTACACTAGAAGAACAGTATTTGGTATCTGCGCTCTGC
TGAAGCCAGTTACCTTCGGAAAAAGAGTTGGTAGCTCTTGATCCGGCAAACAAACCACCGCTGGTAGCGG
TGGTTTTTTTGTTTGCAAGCAGCAGATTACGCGCAGAAAAAAAGGATCTCAAGAAGATCCTTTGATCTTT
TCTACGGGGTCTGACGCTCAGTGGAACGAAAACTCACGTTAAGGGATTTTGGTCATGAGATTATCAAAAA
GGATCTTCACCTAGATCCTTTTAAATTAAAAATGAAGTTTTAAATCAATCTAAAGTATATATGAGTAAAC
TTGGTCTGACAGTTACCAATGCTTAATCAGTGAGGCACCTATCTCAGCGATCTGTCTATTTCGTTCATCC
ATAGTTGCCTGACTCCCCGTCGTGTAGATAACTACGATACGGGAGGGCTTACCATCTGGCCCCAGTGCTG
CAATGATACCGCGAGACCCACGCTCACCGGCTCCAGATTTATCAGCAATAAACCAGCCAGCCGGAAGGGC
CGAGCGCAGAAGTGGTCCTGCAACTTTATCCGCCTCCATCCAGTCTATTAATTGTTGCCGGGAAGCTAGA
GTAAGTAGTTCGCCAGTTAATAGTTTGCGCAACGTTGTTGCCATTGCTACAGGCATCGTGGTGTCACGCT
CGTCGTTTGGTATGGCTTCATTCAGCTCCGGTTCCCAACGATCAAGGCGAGTTACATGATCCCCCATGTT
GTGCAAAAAAGCGGTTAGCTCCTTCGGTCCTCCGATCGTTGTCAGAAGTAAGTTGGCCGCAGTGTTATCA
CTCATGGTTATGGCAGCACTGCATAATTCTCTTACTGTCATGCCATCCGTAAGATGCTTTTCTGTGACTG
GTGAGTACTCAACCAAGTCATTCTGAGAATAGTGTATGCGGCGACCGAGTTGCTCTTGCCCGGCGTCAAT
ACGGGATAATACCGCGCCACATAGCAGAACTTTAAAAGTGCTCATCATTGGAAAACGTTCTTCGGGGCGA
AAACTCTCAAGGATCTTACCGCTGTTGAGATCCAGTTCGATGTAACCCACTCGTGCACCCAACTGATCTT
CAGCATCTTTTACTTTCACCAGCGTTTCTGGGTGAGCAAAAACAGGAAGGCAAAATGCCGCAAAAAAGGG
AATAAGGGCGACACGGAAATGTTGAATACTCATACTCTTCCTTTTTCAATATTATTGAAGCATTTATCAG
GGTTATTGTCTCATGAGCGGATACATATTTGAATGTATTTAGAAAAATAAACAAATAGGGGTTCCGCGCA
CATTTCCCCGAAAAGTGCCACCTGACGTCTAAGAAACCATTATTATCATGACATTAACCTATAAAAATAG
GCGTATCACGAGGCCCTTTCGTCTCGCGCGTTTCGGTGATGACGGTGAAAACCTCTGACACATGCAGCTC
CCGGAGACGGTCACAGCTTGTCTGTAAGCGGATGCCGGGAGCAGACAAGCCCGTCAGGGCGCGTCAGCGG
GTGTTGGCGGGTGTCGGGGCTGGCTTAACTATGCGGCATCAGAGCAGATTGTACTGAGAGTGCACCATTC
GACGCTCTCCCTTATGCGACTCCTGCATTAGGAAGCAGCCCAGTAGTAGGTTGAGGCCGTTGAGCACCGC
CGCCGCAAGGAATGGTGCATGCAAGGAGATGGCGCCCAACAGTCCCCCGGCCACGGGGCCTGCCACCATA
CCCACGCCGAAACAAGCGCTCATGAGCCCGAAGTGGCGAGCCCGATCTTCCCCATCGGTGATGTCGGCGA
TATAGGCGCCAGCAACCGCACCTGTGGCGCCGGTGATGCCGGCCACGATGCGTCCGGCGTAGAGGATCTG
GCTAGCGATGACCCTGCTGATTGGTTCGCTGACCATTTCCGGGTGCGGGACGGCGTTACCAGAAACTCAG
AAGGTTCGTCCAACCAAACCGACTCTGACGGCAGTTTACGAGAGAGATGATAGGGTCTGCTTCAGTAAGC
CAGATGCTACACAATTAGGCTTGTACATATTGTCGTTAGAACGCGGCTACAATTAATACATAACCTTATG
TATCATACACATACGATTTAGGTGACACTATAGAATACACGGAATTAATTCTAGATGCTGCTAGAGATTT
TCCACACTGACTAAAAGGGTCTGAGGGATCTCTAGTTACCAGAGTCACACAACAGACGGGCACACACTAC
TTGAAGCACTCAAGGCAAGCTTTATTGAGGCTTAAGCAGTGGGTTCCCTAGTTAGCCAGAGAGCTCCCAG
GCTCAGATCTGGTCTAACCAGAGAGACCCAGTACAAGCAAAAAGCAGCATAACTTCGTATAATGTATGCT
ATACGAAGTTATTCCCATGGTGAATTGATCCCATCTTGTCTTCGTTGGGAGTGAATTAGCCCTTCCAGTC
CCCCCTTTTCTTTTAAAAAGTGGCTAAGATCTACAGCTGCCTTGTAAGTCATTGGTCTTAAAGGTACCTG
GCCATACGTACCGATGCGGGGAGGCGGCCCAAAGGGAGATCCGACTCGTCTGAGGGCGAAGGCGAAGACG
CGGAAGAGGCCGCAGAGCCGGCAGCAGGCCGCGGGAAGGAAGGTCCGCTGGATTGAGGGCCGAAGGGACG
TAGCAGAAGGACGTCCCGCGCAGAATCCAGGTGGCAACACAGGCGAGCAGCCATGGAAAGGACGTCAGCT
TCCCCGACAACACCACGGAATTGTCAGTGCCCAACAGCCGAGCCCCTGTCCAGCAGCGGGCAAGGCAGGC
GGCGATGAGTTCCGCCGTGGCAATAGGGAGGGGGAAAGCGAAAGTCCCGGAAAGGAGCTGACAGGTGGTG
GCAATGCCCCAACCAGTGGGGGTTGCGTCAGCAAACACAGTGCACACCACGCCACGTTGCCTGACAACGG
GCCACAACTCCTCATAAAGAGACAGCAACCAGGATTTATACAAGGAGGAGAAAATGAAAGCCATACGGGA
AGCAATAGCATGATACAAAGGCATTAAAGCAGCGTATCCACATAGCGTAAAAGGAGCAACATAGTTAAGA
ATACCAGTCAATCTTTCACAAATTTTGTAATCCAGAGGTTGATTATCATATGTTACTTGTACAGCTCGTC
CATGCCGCCGGTGGAGTGGCGGCCCTCGGCGCGTTCGTACTGTTCCACGATGGTGTAGTCCTCGTTGTGG
GAGGTGATGTCCAACTTGATGTTGACGTTGTAGGCGCCGGGCAGCTGCACGGGCTTCTTGGCCTTGTAGG
TGGTCTTGACCTCAGCGTCGTAGTGGCCGCCGTCCTTCAGCTTCAGCCTCTGCTTGATCTCGCCCTTCAG
GGCGCCGTCCTCGGGGTACATCCGCTCGGAGGAGGCCTCCCAGCCCATGGTCTTCTTCTGCATTACGGGG
CCGTCGGAGGGGAAGTTGGTGCCGCGCAGCTTCACCTTGTAGATGAACTCGCCGTCCTGCAGGGAGGAGT
CCTGGGTCACGGTCACCACGCCGCCGTCCTCGAAGTTCATCACGCGCTCCCACTTGAAGCCCTCGGGGAA
GGACAGCTTCAAGTAGTCGGGGATGTCGGCGGGGTGCTTCACGTAGGCCTTGGAGCCGTACATGAACTGA
GGGGACAGGATGTCCCAGGCGAAGGGCAGGGGGCCACCCTTGGTCACCTTCAGCTTGGCGGTCTGGGTGC
CCTCGTAGGGGCGGCCCTCGCCCTCGCCCTCGATCTCGAACTCGTGGCCGTTCACGGAGCCCTCCATGTG
CACCTTGAAGCGCATGAACTCCTTGATGATGGCCATGTTATCCTCCTCGCCCTTGCTCACCATGGTTGTG
GCCATATTATCATCGTGTTTTTCAAAGGAAAACCACGTCCCCGTGGTTCGGGGGGCCTAGACGTTTTTTT
AACCTCGACTAAACACATGTAAAGCATGTGTACCGAGGCCCCAGATCAGATCCCATACAATGGGGTACCT
TCTGGGCATCCTTCAGCCCCTTGTTGAATACGCTTGAGGAGAGCCATTTGACTCTTTCCACAACTATCCA
ACTCACAACGTGGCACTGGGGTTGTGCCGCCTTTGCAGGTGTATCTTATACACGTGGCTTTTGGCCGCAG
AGGCACCTGTCGCCAGGTGGGGGGTTCCGCTGCCTGCAAAGGGTCGCTACAGACGTTGTTTGTCTTCAAG
AAGCTTCCAGAGGAACTGCTTCCTTCACGACATTCAACAGACCTTGCATTCCTTTGGCGAGAGGGGAAAG
ACCCCTAGGAATGCTCGTCAAGAAGACAGGGCCAGGTTTCCGGGCCCTCACATTGCCAAAAGACGGCAAT
ATGGTGGAAAATAACATATAGACAAACGCACACCGGCCTTATTCCAAGCGGCTTCGGCCAGTAACGTTAG
GGGGGGGGGAGGGAGAGGGGCGGATCAGCGGGTTTAAACGGGCCCTCTAGACTCGAGGTCGAGTACTCAT
TTTCCCTCATACTTCGGATTGACCACAGTTGTTACGGCACTCTTATAAATAGGATTTTCACCCGTGTCCC
ATTTGGCATTCATTTTCTCCTTTTCAAATTTAGCAAACTCCCTTCTGTCATGAATTATCATTAAAAGCTT
CCATATCAGCAGTAATGCAAGGCCAATAAGAACAATTCCAGCGTTAACACCAGCTACAATTGGAATGATG
TCTGGACCAGTGGGACACTCTGGATTCTCCACAACATGAACCATGACCTCGTTGTTCCCATTCACTGAAT
ACGTAAAATAGAACCAACAGTCGTCAACATCCTTCTCCTTACAATGGGACACAGGATCAGGTTGGACCGG
CTGGGGTAATTTGTCCCGACTTTCTACCTTGGTAATGTTAAAATAGGAACATTCCTGTGTGCATGTGTCT
TTCTTTTCTCCTTTATTGAAGGCTCTGCACTGAACACATTCTTTATGCTCAGCACAGACACCAAGGCAGG
TCTGACACATCTCACACGTTTGCCCTTGAAACTTCGGATCTGTACACTTACAGACACCACACTCGCAGAT
GCCCCGGCCATTGCAGATCTGTCCGTTGCTGGCTTCACAAGTACTAGTATCCAAAGAACAGTCACATGCA
CTGCCAGTGTAGTTGGGGTTGCACTCACACACACGACACTTGCAAACACCATTTCCTCCACAAATTAAGC
CATTGGATCTATCACAGTTGAAATTATCACACTCGCAGAATTTGCCAGAATAAATTTCATTTGTATTATC
CCTCTTCCTACAAACACACTGTCCGCAGACGCACTCTCCATTGTTACTGCAGATTTCTGAACTGTTTTCT
TTCCTGCAGTAAGCATCCATGTCTTCACTGTTAACTTCATCTGTGCTGCATTCACAATGTCTACCAACAC
GCCCTTCATTGCACCTGCACGCGCCACACTCAAATGTCCCATTTCCTTCATGACACTTGGGACTTTCAGG
GATGCCTTCGCTTTGGCATTCACATTCACAGATGTACTGAAGAATAACCTCTACTTCCTCCGTAAAGCCC
AGAGGCCTAATTTTAAAGCTGTCAGAATCCTTTTTTGGACACTTATTTGAAGTTATGCTAATTTCAAATT
GAACCTCATCTCCAATGGAAATATTGGAACATTTTCTTCCATTTTCCCCTGTTCCATTCACCCCGTTCTT
GCAGTAAGATTTGTAACTTATTGTTACGCCTTCTGACAATTTGCCGTTTTCCAAAATGACTTCTGAGGAA
AGGGAATTGTATGCATCAATGATCAACTGAATTACATTGCTAGAATTGGCAGATAATGTTCCTACTGCTG
ACTTAGGGATCAAGTTTTTCAGCTCCTTGTAAACAGGCTGAAATTCTTCAGTAACTGCAAAAATTGTCTG
AATATTATTTTCACTCAGTTTCTGGACAAGGTGAGCAATAGAAGGATAATCATAATAATGGCTCATTGTG
TACATATTATTTTCCAGGTGACATTGTCCATCATTTGGTAAAACAATGCCACCAAGTTTCCCATCTCCAG
CAAAGTGAAACCCGGCATCTGTGGAAAACACCAGCAGCCGTGTAACATTCCTCCAGCCAATCAGTGATCC
ACAAACTGCAACTTGCATGATGGCATCGAAACCACCTTCTGGAGAATCCAAATTTCCAGATATGCGCTGT
TTTCCAACAAGTTCATTAAATACTTCTCCTTTACTAGTAAGACTGAGCACATTTTTGTAGCTAAATGGGC
TGGTGCAGTTCTGTTCACTTGTGCAAGGGTTCCTGAGCTTAGCTGGTGTTGTGCTAATGTAAGGCATCAC
AGTCTTTTCCACAAATGAGCCAAATCCAATTCTGAAGTCCGAAGTAATCCTCCTCATTTCATTCGTCAGA
TCTGTTCCAAGACTTTTTACATTCTCCAAATCGTCTTTCATTGAATAAGACAGGTCCATAAGGTAGTAGA
GGTCAATGGGATAGTCTTCAGCTCTCTTGAATTTTAATGTAAATGTCTGTGGCTCCCCTGATCTTAATCG
CAAAACCAACTGCTGTGGTTGGATCTGAGTAATATCCTCTGGCTTGAGCTTCTCTGCTGTTCCTTTGCTA
CGGTTGGTTACATTTTTATTTTTCTTTATATCTTTGGAGCCTCTGGGATTTTCTATGTCATCTGGAGGGC
AACCCTTCTTTTTTAAGGCTTCTAAATCATCACATCGTGCAGAAGTAGGCATTCCTTCCTGTAAAAATGT
TGAATTTGTGCACCACCCACAATTTGGCCCTGCTTGTATACATTCTCCACATGATTTGGCATTTGCTTTT
AAACATCTATTTTCATCTGTTTGAGCAAACACACCGCAAACTGAACTGATCAGTCCAATCCAGAAAATTG
GTTGTAAATTCATGGTGGCGGATCCGAGCTCGGTACCAAGCTTAAGTTTAAACCTCGAGGCTAGTCTCGT
GATCGATAAAATTTTGAATTTTTGTAATTTGTTTTTGTAATTCTTTAGTTTGTATGTCTGTTGCTATTAT
GTCTACTATTCTTTCCCCTGCACTGTACCCC
Features (pLannotate 1.2.2; 34 found; start..end, strand, type, name):
     72..1250    -  promoter       EF-1α promoter: strong constitutive promoter for human elongation factor EF-1α
   1257..1323    -  CDS            small t antigen (fragment): SV40 (simian virus 40) small t antigen
   1385..1485    -  CDS            Rev (fragment): human immunodeficiency virus 1 (HIV-1) Rev protein; rev; enhances nuclear export of unspliced and incompletely spliced viral mRNAs
   1862..2095    -  misc_feature   RRE: The Rev response element (RRE) of HIV-1 allows for Rev-dependent mRNA export from the nucleus to the cytoplasm.
   2241..2604    -  CDS            HIV-1 gag (fragment): gag protein from human immunodeficiency virus 1; gag
   2588..2713    -  misc_feature   HIV-1 Ψ: packaging signal of human immunodeficiency virus type 1
   2760..3017    -  LTR            5' LTR (truncated): truncated 5' long terminal repeat (LTR) from HIV-1
   3065..3394    -  CDS            nef (fragment): NEF_HV1BR - Experimental evidence at protein level: Swiss-Prot protein existence level 1. Extracellular Nef protein targets CD4(+) T-lymphocytes for apoptosis by interacting with CXCR4 surface receptors (PubMed:14990729). From Human immunodeficiency virus type 1 group M subtype B (isolate BRU/LAI) (HIV-1).
   3561..3695    -  polyA_signal   SV40 poly(A) signal: SV40 polyadenylation signal
   3718..3801    -  CDS            large T antigen (fragment): large T antigen from SV40 (simian virus 40)
   4120..4140    -  CDS            SV40 NLS: nuclear localization signal of SV40 (simian virus 40) large T antigen
   4270..4335    -  intron         small t intron: SV40 (simian virus 40) small t antigen intron
   4337..4411    -  CDS            small t antigen (fragment): SV40 (simian virus 40) small t antigen
   4415..4720    -  CDS            frsA (fragment): FRSA_ECOLI - Also known as yafA. Experimental evidence at protein level: Swiss-Prot protein existence level 1. Catalyzes the hydrolysis of esters (PubMed:15808744). Displays esterase activity toward pNP-butyrate (PubMed:15808744). May stimulate mixed-acid fermentation by acting as a fermentation/respiration switch that down-regulates respiration and up- regulates fermentation rates (PubMed:15169777). From Escherichia coli (strain K12).
   4815..5150    -  CDS            gpt (fragment): XGPT_ECOLI - Also known as gpp, gxu. Experimental evidence at protein level: Swiss-Prot protein existence level 1. Purine salvage pathway enzyme that catalyzes the transfer of the ribosyl-5-phosphate group from 5-phospho-alpha-D-ribose 1- diphosphate (PRPP) to the N9 position of the 6-oxopurines guanine and xanthine to form the corresponding ribonucleotides GMP (guanosine 5'- monophosphate) and XMP (xanthosine 5'-monophosphate), with the release of PPi. To a lesser extent, also acts on hypoxanthine (PubMed:9100006, PubMed:3886014). Does not ribophosphorylate adenine (PubMed:3886014). From Esch
   5150..5269    -  CDS            gpt (fragment): XGPT_ECOLI - Also known as gpp, gxu. Experimental evidence at protein level: Swiss-Prot protein existence level 1. Purine salvage pathway enzyme that catalyzes the transfer of the ribosyl-5-phosphate group from 5-phospho-alpha-D-ribose 1- diphosphate (PRPP) to the N9 position of the 6-oxopurines guanine and xanthine to form the corresponding ribonucleotides GMP (guanosine 5'- monophosphate) and XMP (xanthosine 5'-monophosphate), with the release of PPi. To a lesser extent, also acts on hypoxanthine (PubMed:9100006, PubMed:3886014). Does not ribophosphorylate adenine (PubMed:3886014). From Esch
   5469..5798    -  promoter       SV40 promoter: SV40 enhancer and early promoter
   5805..5861    -  CDS            lacI (fragment): lac repressor; lacI; The lac repressor binds to the lac operator to inhibit transcription in E. coli. This inhibition can be relieved by adding lactose or isopropyl-β-D-thiogalactopyranoside (IPTG).
   6044..6632    -  rep_origin     ori: high-copy-number ColE1/pMB1/pBR322/pUC origin of replication
   6803..7663    -  CDS            AmpR: β-lactamase; bla; confers resistance to ampicillin, carbenicillin, and related antibiotics
   7664..7768    -  promoter       AmpR promoter: bla
   7863..7898    +  CDS            rop (fragment): Rop protein, which maintains plasmids at low copy number; rop
   8000..8048    +  misc_feature   bom (fragment): basis of mobility region from pBR322
   8049..8328    -  CDS            TcR (fragment): tetracycline efflux protein; tet; confers resistance to tetracycline
   8556..8574    +  promoter       SP6 promoter: promoter for bacteriophage SP6 RNA polymerase
   8599..8779    -  LTR            5' LTR (truncated): truncated 5' long terminal repeat (LTR) from HIV-1
   8799..8832    -  protein_bind   loxP: Cre-mediated recombination occurs in the 8-bp core sequence (GCATACAT). Cre recombinase
   8853..8887    -  LTR            3' LTR (ΔU3) (fragment): self-inactivating 3' long terminal repeat (LTR) from HIV-1
   8889..8908    -  misc_feature   cPPT/CTS (fragment): central polypurine tract and central termination sequence of HIV-1
   8976..9564    -  misc_feature   WPRE: woodchuck hepatitis virus posttranscriptional regulatory element
   9576..10283   -  CDS            mCherry: mCherry is a basic (constitutively fluorescent) red fluorescent protein published in 2004, derived from Discosoma sp.. It is reported to be a very rapidly-maturing monomer with low acid sensitivity.
  10284..10870   -  misc_feature   IRES2: internal ribosome entry site (IRES) of the encephalomyocarditis virus (EMCV)
  10920..13313   -  CDS            ITGB1: ITB1_HUMAN - Also known as FNRB, MDF2, MSK12. Experimental evidence at protein level: Swiss-Prot protein existence level 1. (Microbial infection) In case of HIV-1 infection, integrin ITGA5:ITGB1 binding to extracellular viral Tat protein seems to enhance angiogenesis in Kaposi's sarcoma lesions. From Homo sapiens (Human).
  13378..24      -  misc_feature   cPPT/CTS (across the origin): central polypurine tract and central termination sequence of HIV-1
