[The description below was written by a language model from this plasmid's Addgene catalogue record and pLannotate feature annotations shown in this document.]
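Description:
B1-INTEGRIN VN is a mammalian expression plasmid carrying human ITGB1 (β1 integrin) with the V737N substitution, described in the record as an autoclustering mutant. The catalogue lists the backbone as unknown, but the feature table, generated from a 13.5 kb sequence labelled a partial NGS result, shows the architecture of an HIV-1-based lentiviral transfer vector. It has a 5' LTR, the Ψ packaging signal with a gag fragment, the Rev response element, a cPPT/CTS, WPRE, and a self-inactivating ΔU3 3' LTR region that contains a loxP site. Propagation in E. coli relies on a high-copy ColE1/pUC-type origin and the ampicillin resistance gene. Outside the viral unit the backbone also retains pBR322 remnants (rop, bom and TcR fragments) and an SV40 promoter-driven gpt cassette that is annotated only as fragments, followed by the SV40 small t intron and poly(A) signal.

The payload lies in a single orientation: the EF-1α promoter, then the cPPT/CTS, the ITGB1 coding sequence, an EMCV IRES (IRES2), mCherry and WPRE. This layout indicates a bicistronic transcript in which mCherry is translated separately from the IRES. That differs from the catalogue purpose line, which describes the integrin as "mCherry tagged". On the annotation alone, mCherry looks like a co-expressed fluorescent marker for identifying or sorting expressing cells, which fits its listing as the selectable marker. The depositor notes three further ITGB1 changes (C17G, M170T and N227S) and states that they do not affect function. The construct suits constitutive expression of a clustering-prone β1 integrin in mammalian cells, for example in studies of integrin clustering and adhesion signalling.
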