Addgene plasmid #195216: B1-INTEGRIN VN
Purpose: Mammalian expression of mCherry tagged B1 Integrin. Autoclustering mutant.
Depositing lab: David Bryant & Valerie Weaver. Depositing organization: University of Pennsylvania. Publication: Tensional homeostasis and the malignant phenotype. Paszek MJ, Zahir N, Johnson KR, Lakins JN, Rozenberg GI, Gefen A, Reinhart-King CA, Margulies SS, Dembo M, Boettiger D, Hammer DA, Weaver VM. Cancer Cell. 2005 Sep;8(3):241-54. doi: 10.1016/j.ccr.2005.08.010. PubMed 16169468.
Backbone
  Vector backbone: Unknown
  Vector type: Mammalian Expression
  Selectable markers: mCherry
Growth in bacteria
  Bacterial resistance: Ampicillin, 100 μg/mL
  Growth temperature: 37°C
  Growth strain: DH5alpha
  Copy number: High Copy
Gene/Insert
  Gene/Insert name: ITGB1
  Species: H. sapiens (human)
  Mutation: V737N
  Entrez Gene: ITGB1 (a.k.a. CD29, FNRB, GPIIA, MDF2, MSK12, VLA-BETA, VLAB)
Terms and licenses: Academic/Nonprofit Terms; Industry Terms: Not Available to Industry
Depositor comments: Please note there are 3 SNPS in ITGB1- C17G, M170T and N227S. Depositor confirms this does not affect function.
How to cite: B1-INTEGRIN VN was a gift from David Bryant & Valerie Weaver (Addgene plasmid # 195216 ; http://n2t.net/addgene:195216 ; RRID:Addgene_195216)
